Addgene plasmid #82943: pDONR223_PIH1D1_WT_V5
Purpose: Gateway Donor vector containing PIH1D1, used as an over expression control for gene expression analysis. Part of the Target Accelerator Plasmid Collection.
Depositing lab: Jesse Boehm & Matthew Meyerson & David Root. Depositing organization: Broad Institute. Publication: High-throughput Phenotyping of Lung Cancer Somatic Mutations. Berger AH, Brooks AN, Wu X, Shrestha Y, Chouinard C, Piccioni F, Bagul M, Kamburov A, Imielinski M, Hogstrom L, Zhu C, Yang X, Pantel S, Sakai R, Watson J, Kaplan N, Campbell JD, Singh S, Root DE, Narayan R, Natoli T, Lahr DL, Tirosh I, Tamayo P, Getz G, Wong B, Doench J, Subramanian A, Golub TR, Meyerson M, Boehm JS. Cancer Cell. 2016 Aug 8;30(2):214-28. doi: 10.1016/j.ccell.2016.06.022. Epub 2016 Jul 28. PubMed 27478040.
Backbone
  Vector backbone: pDONR223
  Backbone manufacturer: Invitrogen
  Vector type: Gateway Entry vector
Growth in bacteria
  Bacterial resistance: Spectinomycin, 50 μg/mL
  Growth temperature: 37°C
  Growth strain: DH5alpha
  Copy number: High Copy
Gene/Insert
  Gene/Insert name: PIH1D1 (alt name: NM_017916)
  Species: H. sapiens (human)
  Mutation: M9L, G10E, V224I, P287L
  Entrez Gene: PIH1D1 (a.k.a. NOP17, Pih1)
  Promoter: None
  Cloning method: Gateway Cloning
  Sequencing primers: 5′ M13pUC-fwd; 3′ M13-Rev
Terms and licenses: Academic/Nonprofit Terms; Industry Terms: Not Available to Industry
Depositor comments: Open state: NO stop codon immediately follows insert
How to cite: pDONR223_PIH1D1_WT_V5 was a gift from Jesse Boehm & Matthew Meyerson & David Root (Addgene plasmid # 82943 ; http://n2t.net/addgene:82943 ; RRID:Addgene_82943)
