[The description below was written by a language model from this plasmid's Addgene catalogue record and pLannotate feature annotations shown in this document.]
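Description:
pDONR223_PIH1D1_WT_V5 is a Gateway entry clone built on the Invitrogen pDONR223 backbone, carrying the human PIH1D1 open reading frame (also known as NOP17). It is a small bacterial plasmid of about 3.7 kb, maintained at high copy in E. coli through a ColE1/pUC-type origin and selected with spectinomycin via the aadA (SmR) aminoglycoside adenylyltransferase gene. The annotation also picks up backbone remnants: short fragments of a gentamicin resistance gene, lacI and lacZα, a class 1 integron Pc promoter fragment, and rrnB T1 and T2 terminators that insulate the cloning region from read-through transcription.

The PIH1D1 coding sequence lies on the reverse strand between two attL recombination sites (annotated as attL2 and attL3 variants), so an LR Clonase reaction can move it into any compatible destination vector. The record lists no promoter for the insert; a T7 promoter is annotated beside one att site, but the plasmid is a shuttle intermediate rather than an expression construct. The clone is in the "open" configuration, with no stop codon directly after the insert, which allows in-frame C-terminal fusion to a tag supplied by the destination vector. The "V5" in the name probably refers to this, since no V5 tag is annotated in the plasmid itself. Although named WT, the record lists four amino-acid differences from the reference (M9L, G10E, V224I, P287L).

PIH1D1 is an R2TP complex component involved in box C/D snoRNP assembly and mTORC1 regulation. As part of the Target Accelerator Plasmid Collection, this clone served as an overexpression control in gene expression analysis during high-throughput phenotyping of lung cancer somatic mutations.
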