Features (pLannotate 1.2.2; 12 found; start..end, strand, type, name):
     71..94      -  promoter       Pc promoter (fragment): intI1 (promoter lies within the coding sequence); class 1 integron promoter
    284..302     +  promoter       T7 promoter: promoter for bacteriophage T7 RNA polymerase
    320..418     +  protein_bind   attL2: mutant version of attL; recombination site for the Gateway® LR reaction LR Clonase™
    421..1290    -  CDS            PIH1D1: PIHD1_HUMAN - Also known as NOP17. Experimental evidence at protein level: Swiss-Prot protein existence level 1. Involved in the assembly of C/D box small nucleolar ribonucleoprotein (snoRNP) particles (PubMed:17636026). Recruits the SWI/SNF complex to the core promoter of rRNA genes and enhances pre- rRNA transcription (PubMed:22368283, PubMed:24036451). Mediates interaction of TELO2 with the R2TP complex which is necessary for the stability of MTOR and SMG1 (PubMed:20864032). Positively regulates the assembly and activity of the mTORC1 complex (PubMed:24036451). From Homo sapiens (Human).
   1293..1388    -  protein_bind   attL3: mutant version of attL; recombination site for the Gateway® LR reaction LR Clonase™
   1405..1441    +  CDS            lacZα (fragment): LacZα fragment of β-galactosidase; lacZ fragment
   1488..1531    -  terminator     rrnB T1 terminator: Escherichia coli rrnB; transcription terminator T1 from the E. coli rrnB gene
   1663..1690    +  terminator     rrnB T2 terminator: transcription terminator T2 from the E. coli rrnB gene
   1745..1837    -  CDS            lacI (fragment): lac repressor; lacI; The lac repressor binds to the lac operator to inhibit transcription in E. coli. This inhibition can be relieved by adding lactose or isopropyl-β-D-thiogalactopyranoside (IPTG).
   2020..2608    -  rep_origin     ori: high-copy-number ColE1/pMB1/pBR322/pUC origin of replication
   2701..3492    -  CDS            SmR: aminoglycoside adenylyltransferase (Murphy, 1985); aadA; confers resistance to spectinomycin and streptomycin
   3499..3555    -  CDS            GmR (fragment): gentamycin acetyltransferase; aacC1; confers resistance to gentamycin
>Addgene plasmid #82943 | pDONR223_PIH1D1_WT_V5 | addgene full sequence | sequence record 162517 | Addgene Assembled Sequence
GTTACCACCGCTGCGTTCGGTCAAGGTTCTGGACCAGTTGCGTGAGCGCATACGCTACTTGCATTACAGC
TTACGAACCGAACAGGCTTATGTCCACTGGGTTCGTGCCTTCATCCGTTTCCACGGTGTGCGTCACCCGG
CAACCTTGGGTAGCAGCGAAGTCGAGGCATTTCTGTCCTGGCTGGTCTAGAGGAGGCATGATGATATATT
TTTATCTTGTGCAATGTAACATCAGAGATTTTGAGACACGGGCCAGAGCTGCCAGGAAACAGCTATGACC
ATGTAATACGACTCACTATAGGGGATATCAGCTGGATGGCAAATAATGATTTTATTTTGACTGATAGTGA
CCTGTTCGTTGCAACAAATTGATAAGCAATGCTTTCTTATAATGCCAACTTTGTACAAGAAAGTTGGGCA
AGAAGGCACCAGCAGAAGCGGCATGGCCACCATTAATTGCTTTCTCTTCCGGTGGAAGGCTGCCTTGCTC
TCATGAGAGTTGATCTGCAGCGGGATATAAGCGTCTAGATGATACAGCTGCTGGGGGCCCCCCATCACCA
GGCGGTTCTCCCCGATCTCCAGCGACAGCCCCAGGGCTCCATCCAGTTTGGGGAGGTCAATTTCGGCCAA
GAGGAGGTCGGGGGCTTCCAGCCACAGGTTCAGGTGAGGCTTTTCAGGGCCTGACTCAGCTCTCCCGGGG
GCGGGCGTGTACAGGTCCCCCAGCTCCTGGATCCGAGGACGCTGCTCCGAGCGGATGTTCTGCTGCGAGA
TGGAGCCCATGAATGGCCGGTTCTTCATCATGCGCCATTCCGGATTCAGCTGCAAGTTGTATTTGTCCTC
AAGGCCCTCCCTGGCGATGGTGATCACGAGCTCCCGCAAGAAATCGCTGTTCTGCATCCTCCGGTAGAAG
TCGCTGTTGACAGCTACGTCGTAGGCGGTACATCCCTGGCCTTTTGCATCCAGTTCTGCATGAGGCTCTC
CCAGACTCATGGGGATGCGAAACCCAGCTTGGTCCTCCTCTAGCATCTGAAGCAGCTCCTCCTCGGTCAC
GTCGGCGGGAGGAGGGATAGAGGGGGAGTGGCAGATGTTGATGAAAACCTTCCCTTCCGAGGAGTTGGTC
TTTATGCAGAAACCAGGCTGAGGCTGGATTTGTGTCGATTCTGGTCTGGTTGTCTGGGCTTGCTGGAGCT
CCTTCGAGGCCTGCAGCAGCAGCTCCTCAAATCGCGCCGAATCAGCACCGATCGCCTCCGCCTCGCTTAG
CTCCAGTCCCAGCAGCTTCGGGTTCGCCATGCCAACTTTTTTGTACAAAGTTGGCATTATAAAAAAGCAT
TGCTCATCAATTTGTTGCAACGAACAGGTCACTATCAGTCAAAATAAAATCATTATTTGGGGCCCGAGCT
TAAGACTGGCCGTCGTTTTACAACGTCGTGACTGGGAAAACATCCATGCTAGCGTTAACGCGAGAGTAGG
GAACTGCCAGGCATCAAATAAAACGAAAGGCTCAGTCGGAAGACTGGGCCTTTCGTTTTATCTGTTGTTT
GTCGGTGAACGCTCTCCTGAGTAGGACAAATCCGCCGGGAGCGGATTTGAACGTTGTGAAGCAACGGCCC
GGAGGGTGGCGGGCAGGACGCCCGCCATAAACTGCCAGGCATCAAACTAAGCAGAAGGCCATCCTGACGG
ATGGCCTTTTTGCGTTTCTACAAACTCTTCCTGGCTAGCGGTACGCGTATTAATTGCGTTGCGCTCACTG
CCCGCTTTCCAGTCGGGAAACCTGTCGTGCCAGCTGCATTAATGAATCGGCCAACGCGCGGGGAGAGGCG
GTTTGCGTATTGGGCGCTCTTCCGCTTCCTCGCTCACTGACTCGCTGCGCTCGGTCGTTCGGCTGCGGCG
AGCGGTATCAGCTCACTCAAAGGCGGTAATACGGTTATCCACAGAATCAGGGGATAACGCAGGAAAGAAC
ATGTGAGCAAAAGGCCAGCAAAAGGCCAGGAACCGTAAAAAGGCCGCGTTGCTGGCGTTTTTCCATAGGC
TCCGCCCCCCTGACGAGCATCACAAAAATCGACGCTCAAGTCAGAGGTGGCGAAACCCGACAGGACTATA
AAGATACCAGGCGTTTCCCCCTGGAAGCTCCCTCGTGCGCTCTCCTGTTCCGACCCTGCCGCTTACCGGA
TACCTGTCCGCCTTTCTCCCTTCGGGAAGCGTGGCGCTTTCTCATAGCTCACGCTGTAGGTATCTCAGTT
CGGTGTAGGTCGTTCGCTCCAAGCTGGGCTGTGTGCACGAACCCCCCGTTCAGCCCGACCGCTGCGCCTT
ATCCGGTAACTATCGTCTTGAGTCCAACCCGGTAAGACACGACTTATCGCCACTGGCAGCAGCCACTGGT
AACAGGATTAGCAGAGCGAGGTATGTAGGCGGTGCTACAGAGTTCTTGAAGTGGTGGCCTAACTACGGCT
ACACTAGAAGAACAGTATTTGGTATCTGCGCTCTGCTGAAGCCAGTTACCTTCGGAAAAAGAGTTGGTAG
CTCTTGATCCGGCAAACAAACCACCGCTGGTAGCGGTGGTTTTTTTGTTTGCAAGCAGCAGATTACGCGC
AGAAAAAAAGGATCTCAAGAAGATCCTTTGATCTTTTCTACGGGGTCTGACGCTCAGTGGAACGACGCGT
AACTCACGTTAAGGGATTTTGGTCATGGGTGGCTCGAGGGTTATTTGCCGACTACCTTGGTGATCTCGCC
TTTCACGTAGTGGACAAATTCTTCCAACTGATCTGCGCGCGAGGCCAAGCGATCTTCTTCTTGTCCAAGA
TAAGCCTGTCTAGCTTCAAGTATGACGGGCTGATACTGGGCCGGCAGGCGCTCCATTGCCCAGTCGGCAG
CGACATCCTTCGGCGCGATTTTGCCGGTTACTGCGCTGTACCAAATGCGGGACAACGTAAGCACTACATT
TCGCTCATCGCCAGCCCAGTCGGGCGGCGAGTTCCATAGCGTTAAGGTTTCATTTAGCGCCTCAAATAGA
TCCTGTTCAGGAACCGGATCAAAGAGTTCCTCCGCCGCTGGACCTACCAAGGCAACGCTATGTTCTCTTG
CTTTTGTCAGCAAGATAGCCAGATCAATGTCGATCGTGGCTGGCTCGAAGATACCTGCAAGAATGTCATT
GCGCTGCCATTCTCCAAATTGCAGTTCGCGCTTAGCTGGATAACGCCACGGAATGATGTCGTCGTGCACA
ACAATGGTGACTTCTACAGCGCGGAGAATCTCGCTCTCTCCAGGGGAAGCCGAAGTTTCCAAAAGGTCGT
TGATCAAAGCTCGCCGCGTTGTTTCATCAAGCCTTACGGTCACCGTAACCAGCAAATCAATATCACTGTG
TGGCTTCAGGCCGCCATCCACTGCGGAGCCGTACAAATGTACGGCCAGCAACGTCGGTTCGAGATGGCGC
TCGATGACGCCAACTACCTCTGATAGTTGAGTCGATACTTCGGCGATCACCGCTTCCCTCATAATGTTTA
ACTTTGTTTTAGGGCGACTGCCCTGCTGCGTAACATCGTTGCTGCTCCATAACATCAAACATCGACCCAC
GGCGTAACGCGCTTGCTGCTTGGATGCCCGAGGCATAGACTGTACCCCAAAAAAACAGTCATAACAAGCC
ATGAAAACCGCCACTGCGCC
