>Addgene plasmid #82943 | pDONR223_PIH1D1_WT_V5 | depositor partial sequence | sequence record 157669 | Insert sequence
ATGGCGAACCCGAAGCTGCTGGGACTGGAGCTAAGCGAGGCGGAGGCGATCGGTGCTGATTCGGCGCGAT
TTGAGGAGCTGCTGCTGCAGGCCTCGAAGGAGCTCCAGCAAGCCCAGACAACCAGACCAGAATCGACACA
AATCCAGCCTCAGCCTGGTTTCTGCATAAAGACCAACTCCTCGGAAGGGAAGGTTTTCATCAACATCTGC
CACTCCCCCTCTATCCCTCCTCCCGCCGACGTGACCGAGGAGGAGCTGCTTCAGATGCTAGAGGAGGACC
AAGCTGGGTTTCGCATCCCCATGAGTCTGGGAGAGCCTCATGCAGAACTGGATGCAAAAGGCCAGGGATG
TACCGCCTACGACGTAGCTGTCAACAGCGACTTCTACCGGAGGATGCAGAACAGCGATTTCTTGCGGGAG
CTCGTGATCACCATCGCCAGGGAGGGCCTTGAGGACAAATACAACTTGCAGCTGAATCCGGAATGGCGCA
TGATGAAGAACCGGCCATTCATGGGCTCCATCTCGCAGCAGAACATCCGCTCGGAGCAGCGTCCTCGGAT
CCAGGAGCTGGGGGACCTGTACACGCCCGCCCCCGGGAGAGCTGAGTCAGGCCCTGAAAAGCCTCACCTG
AACCTGTGGCTGGAAGCCCCCGACCTCCTCTTGGCCGAAATTGACCTCCCCAAACTGGATGGAGCCCTGG
GGCTGTCGCTGGAGATCGGGGAGAACCGCCTGGTGATGGGGGGCCCCCAGCAGCTGTATCATCTAGACGC
TTATATCCCGCTGCAGATCAACTCTCATGAGAGCAAGGCAGCCTTCCACCGGAAGAGAAAGCAATTAATG
GTGGCCATGCCGCTTCTGCTGGTGCCTTCTTGA
